Addgene plasmid #78538: pDECKO-mCherry MALAT1_Enhancer.3
Purpose: Experimental plasmid
Depositing lab: Roderic Guigo & Rory Johnson. Depositing organization: Centre for Genomic Regulation (CRG). Publication: Scalable Design of Paired CRISPR Guide RNAs for Genomic Deletion. Pulido-Quetglas C, Aparicio-Prat E, Arnan C, Polidori T, Hermoso T, Palumbo E, Ponomarenko J, Guigo R, Johnson R. PLoS Comput Biol. 2017 Mar 2;13(3):e1005341. doi: 10.1371/journal.pcbi.1005341. eCollection 2017 Mar. PCOMPBIOL-D-16-01254 PubMed 28253259.
Backbone
  Vector backbone: pDECKO_mCherry
  Total vector size (bp): 9430
  Vector type: Mammalian Expression, Lentiviral
  Selectable markers: Puromycin
Growth in bacteria
  Bacterial resistance: Ampicillin, 100 μg/mL
  Growth temperature: 37°C
  Growth strain: NEB Stable
  Copy number: High Copy
Gene/Insert
  Gene/Insert name: gRNA1+scaffold+H1promoter+gRNA2
  gRNA/shRNA sequence: 2 guide RNAs against MALAT1_Enhancer.3
  Species: H. sapiens (human)
  Promoter: U6
  Cloning method: Gibson Cloning
  Sequencing primers: 5′ GTACAAAATACGTGACGTAG; 3′ ATGTCTACTATTCTTTCCCC
Terms and licenses: Academic/Nonprofit Terms; Industry Terms: Not Available to Industry
Depositor comments: Experimental plasmid.
How to cite: pDECKO-mCherry MALAT1_Enhancer.3 was a gift from Roderic Guigo & Rory Johnson (Addgene plasmid # 78538 ; http://n2t.net/addgene:78538 ; RRID:Addgene_78538)
