[The description below was written by a language model from this plasmid's Addgene catalogue record and pLannotate feature annotations shown in this document.]
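Description:
pDECKO-mCherry MALAT1_Enhancer.3 is a 9,430 bp lentiviral mammalian expression plasmid built on the pDECKO_mCherry backbone. It delivers a pair of CRISPR guide RNAs directed against a human genomic region designated MALAT1_Enhancer.3. It is propagated in E. coli as a high-copy plasmid through a ColE1/pUC-type origin with ampicillin (β-lactamase) selection. It also carries an f1 origin and remnants of a lac/T7/T3 cloning backbone.

The viral portion has a third-generation, self-inactivating layout. An RSV promoter drives a truncated HIV-1 5' LTR, followed by the Ψ packaging signal with a partial gag fragment, the RRE for Rev-dependent export, a cPPT/CTS, a WPRE, and a ΔU3 3' LTR, with an SV40 poly(A) signal and SV40 ori lying beyond the LTR.

The insert was assembled by Gibson cloning and is described as gRNA1 + scaffold + H1 promoter + gRNA2. Placed in the backbone, it creates two tandem Pol III units. The human U6 promoter expresses the first guide, fused to an S. pyogenes Cas9 scaffold. The H1 promoter expresses the second guide with its own scaffold. Downstream, an EF-1α promoter with a truncated intron A drives a puromycin resistance gene followed by mCherry, so transduced cells can be selected with the drug and tracked by red fluorescence. The element linking the two coding sequences is not annotated.

No Cas9 gene is annotated, so the nuclease must presumably be provided separately. Expressing two guides from one vector fits the associated work on paired guide design for genomic deletion, in which two cuts flanking a target excise the intervening segment. The record gives the purpose only as an experimental plasmid.
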