Features (pLannotate 1.2.2; 33 found; start..end, strand, type, name):
     14..80      +  CDS            small t antigen (fragment): SV40 (simian virus 40) small t antigen
    106..317     +  promoter       EF-1α core promoter: core promoter for human elongation factor EF-1α
    318..426     +  intron         EF-1α intron A (fragment): intron upstream of the start codon of human EF-1α
   1052..1255    +  intron         EF-1α intron A: truncated intron upstream of the start codon of human EF-1α
   1277..1873    +  CDS            PuroR (fragment): puromycin N-acetyltransferase; pac from Streptomyces; confers resistance to puromycin
   1949..2656    +  CDS            mCherry: mCherry is a basic (constitutively fluorescent) red fluorescent protein published in 2004, derived from Discosoma sp.. It is reported to be a very rapidly-maturing monomer with low acid sensitivity.
   2675..3263    +  misc_feature   WPRE: woodchuck hepatitis virus posttranscriptional regulatory element
   3314..3333    +  misc_feature   cPPT/CTS (fragment): central polypurine tract and central termination sequence of HIV-1
   3335..3568    +  LTR            3' LTR (ΔU3): self-inactivating 3' long terminal repeat (LTR) from HIV-1
   3646..3767    +  polyA_signal   SV40 poly(A) signal: SV40 polyadenylation signal
   3807..3942    +  rep_origin     SV40 ori: SV40 origin of replication
   3963..3981    -  promoter       T7 promoter: promoter for bacteriophage T7 RNA polymerase
   3989..4144    +  CDS            lacZα (fragment): LacZα fragment of β-galactosidase; lacZ fragment
   4149..4577    +  rep_origin     f1 ori (sequence partly withheld): f1 bacteriophage origin of replication; arrow indicates direction of (+) strand synthesis
   4630..4734    +  promoter       AmpR promoter: bla
   4735..5595    +  CDS            AmpR: β-lactamase; bla; confers resistance to ampicillin, carbenicillin, and related antibiotics
   5766..6354    +  rep_origin     ori: high-copy-number ColE1/pMB1/pBR322/pUC origin of replication
   6537..6629    +  CDS            lacI (fragment): lac repressor; lacI; The lac repressor binds to the lac operator to inhibit transcription in E. coli. This inhibition can be relieved by adding lactose or isopropyl-β-D-thiogalactopyranoside (IPTG).
   6642..6663    +  protein_bind   CAP binding site: CAP binding activates transcription in the presence of cAMP. E. coli catabolite activator protein
   6678..6708    +  promoter       lac promoter: promoter for the E. coli lac operon
   6716..6732    +  protein_bind   lac operator: The lac repressor binds to the lac operator to inhibit transcription in E. coli. This inhibition can be relieved by adding lactose or isopropyl-β-D-thiogalactopyranoside (IPTG). lac repressor encoded by lacI
   6777..6795    +  promoter       T3 promoter: promoter for bacteriophage T3 RNA polymerase
   6823..7049    +  promoter       RSV promoter: Rous sarcoma virus enhancer/promoter
   7050..7230    +  LTR            5' LTR (truncated): truncated 5' long terminal repeat (LTR) from HIV-1
   7277..7402    +  misc_feature   HIV-1 Ψ: packaging signal of human immunodeficiency virus type 1
   7386..7749    +  CDS            HIV-1 gag (fragment): gag protein from human immunodeficiency virus 1; gag
   7895..8128    +  misc_feature   RRE: The Rev response element (RRE) of HIV-1 allows for Rev-dependent mRNA export from the nucleus to the cytoplasm.
   8505..8531    +  CDS            Rev (fragment): human immunodeficiency virus 1 (HIV-1) Rev protein; rev; enhances nuclear export of unspliced and incompletely spliced viral mRNAs
   8535..8775    +  promoter       U6 promoter: RNA polymerase III promoter for human U6 snRNA
   8805..8880    +  misc_RNA       gRNA scaffold: guide RNA scaffold for the Streptococcus pyogenes CRISPR/Cas9 system
   8887..9101    +  promoter       H1 promoter: human H1 RNA promoter
   9130..9205    +  misc_RNA       gRNA scaffold: guide RNA scaffold for the Streptococcus pyogenes CRISPR/Cas9 system
   9261..9378    +  misc_feature   cPPT/CTS: central polypurine tract and central termination sequence of HIV-1
>Addgene plasmid #78538 | pDECKO-mCherry MALAT1_Enhancer.3 | depositor full sequence | sequence record 152242 | pDECKO-mCherry MALAT1_Enhancer.3 sequence 9430 bps
CCCGGGTGCAAAGATGGATAAAGTTTTAAACAGAGAGGAATCTTTGCAGCTAATGGACCTTCTAGGTCTT
GAAAGGAGTGGGAATTGGCTCCGGTGCCCGTCAGTGGGCAGAGCGCACATCGCCCACAGTCCCCGAGAAG
TTGGGGGGAGGGGTCGGCAATTGATCCGGTGCCTAGAGAAGGTGGCGCGGGGTAAACTGGGAAAGTGATG
TCGTGTACTGGCTCCGCCTTTTTCCCGAGGGTGGGGGAGAACCGTATATAAGTGCAGTAGTCGCCGTGAA
CGTTCTTTTTCGCAACGGGTTTGCCGCCAGAACACAGGTAAGTGCCGTGTGTGGTTCCCGCGGGCCTGGC
CTCTTTACGGGTTATGGCCCTTGCGTGCCTTGAATTACTTCCACTGGCTGCAGTACGTGATTCTTGATCC
CGAGCTTCGGGTTGGAAGTGGGTGGGAGAGTTCGAGGCCTTGCGCTTAAGGAGCCCCTTCGCCTCGTGCT
TGAGTTGAGGCCTGGCCTGGGCGCTGGGGCCGCCGCGTGCGAATCTGGTGGCACCTTCGCGCCTGTCTCG
CTGCTTTCGATAAGTCTCTAGCCATTTAAAATTTTTGATGACCTGCTGCGACGCTTTTTTTCTGGCAAGA
TAGTCTTGTAAATGCGGGCCAAGATCTGCACACTGGTATTTCGGTTTTTGGGGCCGCGGGCGGCGACGGG
GCCCGTGCGTCCCAGCGCACATGTTCGGCGAGGCGGGGCCTGCGAGCGCGGCCACCGAGAATCGGACGGG
GGTAGTCTCAAGCTGGCCGGCCTGCTCTGGTGCCTGGCCTCGCGCCGCCGTGTATCGCCCCGCCCTGGGC
GGCAAGGCTGGCCCGGTCGGCACCAGTTGCGTGAGCGGAAAGATGGCCGCTTCCCGGCCCTGCTGCAGGG
AGCTCAAAATGGAGGACGCGGCGCTCGGGAGAGCGGGCGGGTGAGTCACCCACACAAAGGAAAAGGGCCT
TTCCGTCCTCAGCCGTCGCTTCATGTGACTCCACGGAGTACCGGGCGCCGTCCAGGCACCTCGATTAGTT
CTCGAGCTTTTGGAGTACGTCGTCTTTAGGTTGGGGGGAGGGGTTTTATGCGATGGAGTTTCCCCACACT
GAGTGGGTGGAGACTGAAGTTAGGCCAGCTTGGCACTTGATGTAATTCTCCTTGGAATTTGCCCTTTTTG
AGTTTGGATCTTGGTTCATTCTCAAGCCTCAGACAGTGGTTCAAAGTTTTTTTCTTCCATTTCAGGTGTC
GTGACGTACGGCCACCATGACCGAGTACAAGCCCACGGTGCGCCTCGCCACCCGCGACGACGTCCCCAGG
GCCGTACGCACCCTCGCCGCCGCGTTCGCCGACTACCCCGCCACGCGCCACACCGTCGATCCGGACCGCC
ACATCGAGCGGGTCACCGAGCTGCAAGAACTCTTCCTCACGCGCGTCGGGCTCGACATCGGCAAGGTGTG
GGTCGCGGACGACGGCGCCGCCGTGGCGGTCTGGACCACGCCGGAGAGCGTCGAAGCGGGGGCGGTGTTC
GCCGAGATCGGCCCGCGCATGGCCGAGTTGAGCGGTTCCCGGCTGGCCGCGCAGCAACAGATGGAAGGCC
TCCTGGCGCCGCACCGGCCCAAGGAGCCCGCGTGGTTCCTGGCCACCGTCGGAGTCTCGCCCGACCACCA
GGGCAAGGGTCTGGGCAGCGCCGTCGTGCTCCCCGGAGTGGAGGCGGCCGAGCGCGCCGGGGTGCCCGCC
TTCCTGGAGACCTCCGCGCCCCGCAACCTCCCCTTCTACGAGCGGCTCGGCTTCACCGTCACCGCCGACG
TCGAGGTGCCCGAAGGACCGCGCACCTGGTGCATGACCCGCAAGCCCGGTGCCGGATCGGGAGAGGGCAG
AGGAAGTCTGCTAACATGCGGTGACGTCGAGGAGAATCCTGGCCCACCGGTCGCCACCATGGTGAGCAAG
GGCGAGGAGGATAACATGGCCATCATCAAGGAGTTCATGCGCTTCAAGGTGCACATGGAGGGCTCCGTGA
ACGGCCACGAGTTCGAGATCGAGGGCGAGGGCGAGGGCCGCCCCTACGAGGGCACCCAGACCGCCAAGCT
GAAGGTGACCAAGGGTGGCCCCCTGCCCTTCGCCTGGGACATCCTGTCCCCTCAGTTCATGTACGGCTCC
AAGGCCTACGTGAAGCACCCCGCCGACATCCCCGACTACTTGAAGCTGTCCTTCCCCGAGGGCTTCAAGT
GGGAGCGCGTGATGAACTTCGAGGACGGCGGCGTGGTGACCGTGACCCAGGACTCCTCCCTGCAGGACGG
CGAGTTCATCTACAAGGTGAAGCTGCGCGGCACCAACTTCCCCTCCGACGGCCCCGTAATGCAGAAGAAG
ACCATGGGCTGGGAGGCCTCCTCCGAGCGGATGTACCCCGAGGACGGCGCCCTGAAGGGCGAGATCAAGC
AGAGGCTGAAGCTGAAGGACGGCGGCCACTACGACGCTGAGGTCAAGACCACCTACAAGGCCAAGAAGCC
CGTGCAGCTGCCCGGCGCCTACAACGTCAACATCAAGTTGGACATCACCTCCCACAACGAGGACTACACC
ATCGTGGAACAGTACGAACGCGCCGAGGGCCGCCACTCCACCGGCGGCATGGACGAGCTGTACAAGTAAA
CGCGTTAAGTCGACAATCAACCTCTGGATTACAAAATTTGTGAAAGATTGACTGGTATTCTTAACTATGT
TGCTCCTTTTACGCTATGTGGATACGCTGCTTTAATGCCTTTGTATCATGCTATTGCTTCCCGTATGGCT
TTCATTTTCTCCTCCTTGTATAAATCCTGGTTGCTGTCTCTTTATGAGGAGTTGTGGCCCGTTGTCAGGC
AACGTGGCGTGGTGTGCACTGTGTTTGCTGACGCAACCCCCACTGGTTGGGGCATTGCCACCACCTGTCA
GCTCCTTTCCGGGACTTTCGCTTTCCCCCTCCCTATTGCCACGGCGGAACTCATCGCCGCCTGCCTTGCC
CGCTGCTGGACAGGGGCTCGGCTGTTGGGCACTGACAATTCCGTGGTGTTGTCGGGGAAATCATCGTCCT
TTCCTTGGCTGCTCGCCTGTGTTGCCACCTGGATTCTGCGCGGGACGTCCTTCTGCTACGTCCCTTCGGC
CCTCAATCCAGCGGACCTTCCTTCCCGCGGCCTGCTGCCGGCTCTGCGGCCTCTTCCGCGTCTTCGCCTT
CGCCCTCAGACGAGTCGGATCTCCCTTTGGGCCGCCTCCCCGCGTCGACTTTAAGACCAATGACTTACAA
GGCAGCTGTAGATCTTAGCCACTTTTTAAAAGAAAAGGGGGGACTGGAAGGGCTAATTCACTCCCAACGA
AGACAAGATCTGCTTTTTGCTTGTACTGGGTCTCTCTGGTTAGACCAGATCTGAGCCTGGGAGCTCTCTG
GCTAACTAGGGAACCCACTGCTTAAGCCTCAATAAAGCTTGCCTTGAGTGCTTCAAGTAGTGTGTGCCCG
TCTGTTGTGTGACTCTGGTAACTAGAGATCCCTCAGACCCTTTTAGTCAGTGTGGAAAATCTCTAGCAGT
ACGTATAGTAGTTCATGTCATCTTATTATTCAGTATTTATAACTTGCAAAGAAATGAATATCAGAGAGTG
AGAGGAACTTGTTTATTGCAGCTTATAATGGTTACAAATAAAGCAATAGCATCACAAATTTCACAAATAA
AGCATTTTTTTCACTGCATTCTAGTTGTGGTTTGTCCAAACTCATCAATGTATCTTATCATGTCTGGCTC
TAGCTATCCCGCCCCTAACTCCGCCCATCCCGCCCCTAACTCCGCCCAGTTCCGCCCATTCTCCGCCCCA
TGGCTGACTAATTTTTTTTATTTATGCAGAGGCCGAGGCCGCCTCGGCCTCTGAGCTATTCCAGAAGTAG
TGAGGAGGCTTTTTTGGAGGCCTAGGGACGTACCCAATTCGCCCTATAGTGAGTCGTATTACGCGCGCTC
ACTGGCCGTCGTTTTACAACGTCGTGACTGGGAAAACCCTGGCGTTACCCAACTTAATCGCCTTGCAGCA
CATCCCCCTTTCGCCAGCTGGCGTAATAGCGAAGAGGCCCGCACCGATCGCCCTTCCCAACAGTTGCGCA
GCCTGAATGGCGAATGGG
[124 nt withheld, positions 4149-4272]
C
[91 nt withheld, positions 4274-4364]
A
[49 nt withheld, positions 4366-4414]
CCTTTGACGTTGGAGTCCACGTTCTTT
[37 nt withheld, positions 4442-4478]
ACCCTATCTCGGTCTATTCTTTTGATTTATAAGGGATTTTGCCGATTTCGGCCTATTGGTTAAAAAATGA
GCTGATTTAACAAAAATTTAACGCGAATTTTAACAAAATATTAACGCTTACAATTTAGGTGGCACTTTTC
GGGGAAATGTGCGCGGAACCCCTATTTGTTTATTTTTCTAAATACATTCAAATATGTATCCGCTCATGAG
ACAATAACCCTGATAAATGCTTCAATAATATTGAAAAAGGAAGAGTATGAGTATTCAACATTTCCGTGTC
GCCCTTATTCCCTTTTTTGCGGCATTTTGCCTTCCTGTTTTTGCTCACCCAGAAACGCTGGTGAAAGTAA
AAGATGCTGAAGATCAGTTGGGTGCACGAGTGGGTTACATCGAACTGGATCTCAACAGCGGTAAGATCCT
TGAGAGTTTTCGCCCCGAAGAACGTTTTCCAATGATGAGCACTTTTAAAGTTCTGCTATGTGGCGCGGTA
TTATCCCGTATTGACGCCGGGCAAGAGCAACTCGGTCGCCGCATACACTATTCTCAGAATGACTTGGTTG
AGTACTCACCAGTCACAGAAAAGCATCTTACGGATGGCATGACAGTAAGAGAATTATGCAGTGCTGCCAT
AACCATGAGTGATAACACTGCGGCCAACTTACTTCTGACAACGATCGGAGGACCGAAGGAGCTAACCGCT
TTTTTGCACAACATGGGGGATCATGTAACTCGCCTTGATCGTTGGGAACCGGAGCTGAATGAAGCCATAC
CAAACGACGAGCGTGACACCACGATGCCTGTAGCAATGGCAACAACGTTGCGCAAACTATTAACTGGCGA
ACTACTTACTCTAGCTTCCCGGCAACAATTAATAGACTGGATGGAGGCGGATAAAGTTGCAGGACCACTT
CTGCGCTCGGCCCTTCCGGCTGGCTGGTTTATTGCTGATAAATCTGGAGCCGGTGAGCGTGGGTCTCGCG
GTATCATTGCAGCACTGGGGCCAGATGGTAAGCCCTCCCGTATCGTAGTTATCTACACGACGGGGAGTCA
GGCAACTATGGATGAACGAAATAGACAGATCGCTGAGATAGGTGCCTCACTGATTAAGCATTGGTAACTG
TCAGACCAAGTTTACTCATATATACTTTAGATTGATTTAAAACTTCATTTTTAATTTAAAAGGATCTAGG
TGAAGATCCTTTTTGATAATCTCATGACCAAAATCCCTTAACGTGAGTTTTCGTTCCACTGAGCGTCAGA
CCCCGTAGAAAAGATCAAAGGATCTTCTTGAGATCCTTTTTTTCTGCGCGTAATCTGCTGCTTGCAAACA
AAAAAACCACCGCTACCAGCGGTGGTTTGTTTGCCGGATCAAGAGCTACCAACTCTTTTTCCGAAGGTAA
CTGGCTTCAGCAGAGCGCAGATACCAAATACTGTTCTTCTAGTGTAGCCGTAGTTAGGCCACCACTTCAA
GAACTCTGTAGCACCGCCTACATACCTCGCTCTGCTAATCCTGTTACCAGTGGCTGCTGCCAGTGGCGAT
AAGTCGTGTCTTACCGGGTTGGACTCAAGACGATAGTTACCGGATAAGGCGCAGCGGTCGGGCTGAACGG
GGGGTTCGTGCACACAGCCCAGCTTGGAGCGAACGACCTACACCGAACTGAGATACCTACAGCGTGAGCT
ATGAGAAAGCGCCACGCTTCCCGAAGGGAGAAAGGCGGACAGGTATCCGGTAAGCGGCAGGGTCGGAACA
GGAGAGCGCACGAGGGAGCTTCCAGGGGGAAACGCCTGGTATCTTTATAGTCCTGTCGGGTTTCGCCACC
TCTGACTTGAGCGTCGATTTTTGTGATGCTCGTCAGGGGGGCGGAGCCTATGGAAAAACGCCAGCAACGC
GGCCTTTTTACGGTTCCTGGCCTTTTGCTGGCCTTTTGCTCACATGTTCTTTCCTGCGTTATCCCCTGAT
TCTGTGGATAACCGTATTACCGCCTTTGAGTGAGCTGATACCGCTCGCCGCAGCCGAACGACCGAGCGCA
GCGAGTCAGTGAGCGAGGAAGCGGAAGAGCGCCCAATACGCAAACCGCCTCTCCCCGCGCGTTGGCCGAT
TCATTAATGCAGCTGGCACGACAGGTTTCCCGACTGGAAAGCGGGCAGTGAGCGCAACGCAATTAATGTG
AGTTAGCTCACTCATTAGGCACCCCAGGCTTTACACTTTATGCTTCCGGCTCGTATGTTGTGTGGAATTG
TGAGCGGATAACAATTTCACACAGGAAACAGCTATGACCATGATTACGCCAAGCGCGCAATTAACCCTCA
CTAAAGGGAACAAAAGCTGGAGCTGCAAGCTTAATGTAGTCTTATGCAATACTCTTGTAGTCTTGCAACA
TGGTAACGATGAGTTAGCAACATGCCTTACAAGGAGAGAAAAAGCACCGTGCATGCCGATTGGTGGAAGT
AAGGTGGTACGATCGTGCCTTATTAGGAAGGCAACAGACGGGTCTGACATGGATTGGACGAACCACTGAA
TTGCCGCATTGCAGAGATATTGTATTTAAGTGCCTAGCTCGATACATAAACGGGTCTCTCTGGTTAGACC
AGATCTGAGCCTGGGAGCTCTCTGGCTAACTAGGGAACCCACTGCTTAAGCCTCAATAAAGCTTGCCTTG
AGTGCTTCAAGTAGTGTGTGCCCGTCTGTTGTGTGACTCTGGTAACTAGAGATCCCTCAGACCCTTTTAG
TCAGTGTGGAAAATCTCTAGCAGTGGCGCCCGAACAGGGACTTGAAAGCGAAAGGGAAACCAGAGGAGCT
CTCTCGACGCAGGACTCGGCTTGCTGAAGCGCGCACGGCAAGAGGCGAGGGGCGGCGACTGGTGAGTACG
CCAAAAATTTTGACTAGCGGAGGCTAGAAGGAGAGAGATGGGTGCGAGAGCGTCAGTATTAAGCGGGGGA
GAATTAGATCGCGATGGGAAAAAATTCGGTTAAGGCCAGGGGGAAAGAAAAAATATAAATTAAAACATAT
AGTATGGGCAAGCAGGGAGCTAGAACGATTCGCAGTTAATCCTGGCCTGTTAGAAACATCAGAAGGCTGT
AGACAAATACTGGGACAGCTACAACCATCCCTTCAGACAGGATCAGAAGAACTTAGATCATTATATAATA
CAGTAGCAACCCTCTATTGTGTGCATCAAAGGATAGAGATAAAAGACACCAAGGAAGCTTTAGACAAGAT
AGAGGAAGAGCAAAACAAAAGTAAGACCACCGCACAGCAAGCGGCCGCTGATCTTCAGACCTGGAGGAGG
AGATATGAGGGACAATTGGAGAAGTGAATTATATAAATATAAAGTAGTAAAAATTGAACCATTAGGAGTA
GCACCCACCAAGGCAAAGAGAAGAGTGGTGCAGAGAGAAAAAAGAGCAGTGGGAATAGGAGCTTTGTTCC
TTGGGTTCTTGGGAGCAGCAGGAAGCACTATGGGCGCAGCGTCAATGACGCTGACGGTACAGGCCAGACA
ATTATTGTCTGGTATAGTGCAGCAGCAGAACAATTTGCTGAGGGCTATTGAGGCGCAACAGCATCTGTTG
CAACTCACAGTCTGGGGCATCAAGCAGCTCCAGGCAAGAATCCTGGCTGTGGAAAGATACCTAAAGGATC
AACAGCTCCTGGGGATTTGGGGTTGCTCTGGAAAACTCATTTGCACCACTGCTGTGCCTTGGAATGCTAG
TTGGAGTAATAAATCTCTGGAACAGATTTGGAATCACACGACCTGGATGGAGTGGGACAGAGAAATTAAC
AATTACACAAGCTTAATACACTCCTTAATTGAAGAATCGCAAAACCAGCAAGAAAAGAATGAACAAGAAT
TATTGGAATTAGATAAATGGGCAAGTTTGTGGAATTGGTTTAACATAACAAATTGGCTGTGGTATATAAA
ATTATTCATAATGATAGTAGGAGGCTTGGTAGGTTTAAGAATAGTTTTTGCTGTACTTTCTATAGTGAAT
AGAGTTAGGCAGGGATATTCACCATTATCGTTTCAGACCCACCTCCCAACCCCGAGGGGACCCAGAGAGG
GCCTATTTCCCATGATTCCTTCATATTTGCATATACGATACAAGGCTGTTAGAGAGATAATTAGAATTAA
TTTGACTGTAAACACAAAGATATTAGTACAAAATACGTGACGTAGAAAGTAATAATTTCTTGGGTAGTTT
GCAGTTTTAAAATTATGTTTTAAAATGGACTATCATATGCTTACCGTAACTTGAAAGTATTTCGATTTCT
TGGCTTTATATATCTTGTGGAAAGGACGAAACACCGGCAGGTCACGCAGGCCCCCAGTTTTAGAGCTAGA
AATAGCAAGTTAAAATAAGGCTAGTCCGTTATCAACTTGAAAAAGTGGCACCGAGTCGGTGCTTTTTTGA
ACGCTGACGTCATCAACCCGCTCCAAGGAATCGCGGGCCCAGTGTCACTAGGCGGGAACACCCAGCGCGC
GTGCGCCCTGGCAGGAAGATGGCTGTGAGGGACAGGGGAGTGGCGCCCTGCAATATTTGCATGTCGCTAT
GTGTTCTGGGAAATCACCATAAACGTGAAATGTCTTTGGATTTGGGAGTCTTATAAGTTCTGTATGAGAC
CACTCTTTCCCAGTTCTGCCTCAGCTCAGGAGTTTTAGAGCTAGAAATAGCAAGTTAAAATAAGGCTAGT
CCGTTATCAACTTGAAAAAGTGGCACCGAGTCGGTGCTTTTTTAAGCTTGGCGTAACTAGATCTTGAGAC
AAATGGCAGTATTCATCCACAATTTTAAAAGAAAAGGGGGGATTGGGGGGTACAGTGCAGGGGAAAGAAT
AGTAGACATAATAGCAACAGACATACAAACTAAAGAATTACAAAAACAAATTACAAAAATTCAAAATTTT
CGGGTTTATTACAGGGACAGCAGAGATCCACTTTGGCGCCGGCTCGAGGGGG
