>Addgene plasmid #78538 | pDECKO-mCherry MALAT1_Enhancer.3 | addgene partial sequence | sequence record 151247 | Top_Fop 5'-TCACCATTATCGTTTCAGAC-3'
AGAGGGCCTATTTCCCATGATTCCTTCATATTTGCATATACGATACAAGGCTGTTAGAGAGATAATTAGA
ATTAATTTGACTGTAAACACAAAGATATTAGTACAAAATACGTGACGTAGAAAGTAATAATTTCTTGGGT
AGTTTGCAGTTTTAAAATTATGTTTTAAAATGGACTATCATATGCTTACCGTAACTTGAAAGTATTTCGA
TTTCTTGGCTTTATATATCTTGTGGAAAGGACGAAACACCGGCAGGTCACGCAGGCCCCCAGTTTTAGAG
CTAGAAATAGCAAGTTAAAATAAGGCTAGTCCGTTATCAACTTGAAAAAGTGGCACCGAGTCGGTGCTTT
TTTGAACGCTGACGTCATCAACCCGCTCCAAGGAATCGCGGGCCCAGTGTCACTAGGCGGGAACACCCAG
CGCGCGTGCGCCCTGGCAGGAAGATGGCTGTGAGGGACAGGGGAGTGGCGCCCTGCAATATTTGCATGTC
GCTATGTGTTCTGGGAAATCACCATAAACGTGAAATGTCTTTGGATTTGGGAGTCTTATAAGTTCTGTAT
GAGACCACTCTTTCCCAGTTCTGCCTCAGCTCAGGAGTTTTAGAGCTAGAAATAGCAAGTTAAAATAAGG
CTAGTCCGTTATCAACTTGAAAAAGTGGCACCGAGTCGGTGCTTTTTTAAGCTTGGCGTAACTAGATCTT
GAGACAAATGGCAGTATTCATCCACAATTTTAAAAGAAAAGGGGGGATTGGGGGGTACAGTGCAGGGGAA
AGAATAGTAGACATAATAGCAACAGACATACAAACTAAAGAATTACAAAAACAAATTACAAAAATTCAAA
ATTTTCGGGTTTATTACAGGGACAGCAGAGATCCACTTTGGCGCCGGCTCGAGGGGGCCCGGGTGCAAAG
ATGGATAAAGTTTTAAACAGAGAGGAATCTTTGCAGCTAATGGACCTTCTAGGTCTTGAAAGGAGTGGGA
ATTGGCTCCGGTGCCCGTCAGTGGGCAGAGCGCACATCGCCCACAGTCCCCGAGAAGTTGGGG
