>Addgene plasmid #78538 | pDECKO-mCherry MALAT1_Enhancer.3 | addgene partial sequence | sequence record 151253 | WPRE-R 5'-CATAGCGTAAAAGGAGCAACA-3'
TCGTCCATGCCGCCGGTGGAGTGGCGGCCCTCGGCGCGTTCGTACTGTTCCACGATGGTGTAGTCCTCGT
TGTGGGAGGTGATGTCCAACTTGATGTTGACGTTGTAGGCGCCGGGCAGCTGCACGGGCTTCTTGGCCTT
GTAGGTGGTCTTGACCTCAGCGTCGTAGTGGCCGCCGTCCTTCAGCTTCAGCCTCTGCTTGATCTCGCCC
TTCAGGGCGCCGTCCTCGGGGTACATCCGCTCGGAGGAGGCCTCCCAGCCCATGGTCTTCTTCTGCATTA
CGGGGCCGTCGGAGGGGAAGTTGGTGCCGCGCAGCTTCACCTTGTAGATGAACTCGCCGTCCTGCAGGGA
GGAGTCCTGGGTCACGGTCACCACGCCGCCGTCCTCGAAGTTCATCACGCGCTCCCACTTGAAGCCCTCG
GGGAAGGACAGCTTCAAGTAGTCGGGGATGTCGGCGGGGTGCTTCACGTAGGCCTTGGAGCCGTACATGA
ACTGAGGGGACAGGATGTCCCAGGCGAAGGGCAGGGGGCCACCCTTGGTCACCTTCAGCTTGGCGGTCTG
GGTGCCCTCGTAGGGGCGGCCCTCGCCCTCGCCCTCGATCTCGAACTCGTGGCCGTTCACGGAGCCCTCC
ATGTGCACCTTGAAGCGCATGAACTCCTTGATGATGGCCATGTTATCCTCCTCGCCCTTGCTCACCATGG
TGGCGACCGGTGGGCCAGGATTCTCCTCGACGTCACCGCATGTTAGCAGACTTCCTCTGCCCTCTCCCGA
TCCGGCACCGGGCTTGCGGGTCATGCACCAGGTGCGCGGTCCTTCGGGCACCTCGACGTCGG
